>Addgene plasmid #69030 | pES001 (pQacA-deGFP) | depositor full sequence | sequence record 121905 | pES001 (pQacA-deGFP) sequence 3072 bps
TATGGATGTGAGACCTTGATCGGGCACGTAAGAGGTTCCAACTTTCACCATAATGAAATAAGATCACTAC
CGGGCGTATTTTTTGAGTTATCGAGATTTTCAGGAGCTAAGGAAGCTAAAATGGAGAAAAAAATCACTGG
ATATACCACCGTTGATATATCCCAATGGCATCGTAAAGAACATTTTGAGGCATTTCAGTCAGTTGCTCAA
TGTACCTATAACCAGACCGTTCAGCTGGATATTACGGCCTTTTTAAAGACCGTAAAGAAAAATAAGCACA
AGTTTTATCCGGCCTTTATTCACATTCTTGCCCGCCTGATGAATGCTCATCCGGAATTTCGTATGGCAAT
GAAAGACGGTGAGCTGGTGATATGGGATAGTGTTCACCCTTGTTACACCGTTTTCCATGAGCAAACTGAA
ACGTTTTCATCGCTCTGGAGTGAATACCACGACGATTTCCGGCAGTTTCTACACATATATTCGCAAGATG
TGGCGTGTTACGGTGAAAACCTGGCCTATTTCCCTAAAGGGTTTATTGAGAATATGTTTTTCGTCTCAGC
CAATCCCTGGGTGAGTTTCACCAGTTTTGATTTAAACGTGGCCAATATGGACAACTTCTTCGCCCCCGTT
TTCACCATGGGCAAATATTATACGCAAGGCGACAAGGTGCTGATGCCGCTGGCGATTCAGGTTCATCATG
CCGTTTGTGATGGCTTCCATGTCGGCAGAATGCTTAATGAATTACAACAGTACTGCGATGAGTGGCAGGG
CGGGGCGTAATTTGATATCGAGCTCGCTTGGACTCCTGTTGATAGATCCAGTAATGACCTCAGAACTCCA
TCTGGATTTGTTCAGAACGCTCGGTTGCCGCCGGGCGTTTTTTATTGGTGAGAATCCAAGCCTCGGTGAG
AATCCAAGCCTCGATCAACGTCTCATTTTCGCCAAAAGTTGGCCCAGGGCTTCCCGGTATCAACAGGGAC
ACCAGGATTTATTTATTCTGCGAAGTGATCTTCCGTCACAGGTATTTATTCGGCGCAAAGTGCGTCGGGT
GATGCTGCCAACTTACTGATTTAGTGTATGATGGTGTTTTTGAGGTGCTCCAGTGGCTTCTGTTTCTATC
AGCTGTCCCTCCTGTTCAGCTACTGACGGGGTGGTGCGTAACGGCAAAAGCACCGCCGGACATCAGCGGT
AGCGGAGTGTATACTGGCTTACTATGTTGGCACTGATGAGGGTGTCAGTGAAGTGCTTCATGTGGCAGGA
GAAAAAAGGCTGCACCGGTGCGTCAGCAGAATATGTGATACAGGATATATTCCGCTTCCTCGCTCACTGA
CTCGCTACGCTCGGTCGTTCGACTGCGGCGAGCGGAAATGGCTTACGAACGGGGCGGAGATTTCCTGGAA
GATGCCAGGAAGATACTTAACAGGGAAGTGAGAGGGCCGCGGCAAAGCCGTTTTTCCATAGGCTCCGCCC
CCCTGACAAGCATCACGAAATCTGACGCTCAAATCAGTGGTGGCGAAACCCGACAGGACTATAAAGATAC
CAGGCGTTTCCCCCTGGCGGCTCCCTCGTGCGCTCTCCTGTTCCTGCCTTTCGGTTTACCGGTGTCATTC
CGCTGTTATGGCCGCGTTTGTCTCATTCCACGCCTGACACTCAGTTCCGGGTAGGCAGTTCGCTCCAAGC
TGGACTGTATGCACGAACCCCCCGTTCAGTCCGACCGCTGCGCCTTATCCGGTAACTATCGTCTTGAGTC
CAACCCGGAAAGACATGCAAAAGCACCACTGGCAGCAGCCACTGGTAATTGATTTAGAGGAGTTAGTCTT
GAAGTCATGCGCCGGTTAAGGCTAAACTGAAAGGACAAGTTTTGGTGACTGCGCTCCTCCAAGCCAGTTA
CCTCGGTTCAAAGAGTTGGTAGCTCAGAGAACCTTCGAAAAACCGCCCTGCAAGGCGGTTTTTTCGTTTT
CAGAGCAAGAGATTACGCGCAGACCAAAACGATCTCAAGAAGATCATCTTATTAATCAGATAAAATATTT
CTAGATTTCAGTGCAATTTATCTCTTCAAATGTAGCACCTGAAGTCAGCCCCATACGATATAAGTTGTAA
TTCTCATGTTTGACAGCTTATCATCGATAAGCTTCCGATGGCGCGCCGAGAGGCTTTACACTTTATGCTT
CCGGCCTCTCAAGGGCATCGGTCGACACAGAAAAGCCCGCCTTTCGGCGGGCTTTGCTCGAGTTATTCAC
CAGATGCTTCATTAGATCCCGGCGGCGGTCACGAACTCCAGCAGGACCATGTGATCGCGCTTCTCGTTGG
GGTCTTTGCTCAGGGCGGACTGGGTGCTCAGGTAGTGGTTGTCGGGCAGCAGCACGGGGCCGTCGCCGAT
GGGGGTGTTCTGCTGGTAGTGGTCGGCGAGCTGCACGCTGCCGTCCTCGATGTTGTGGCGGATCTTGAAG
TTCACCTTGATGCCGTTCTTCTGCTTGTCGGCCATGATATAGACGTTGTGGCTGTTGTAGTTGTACTCCA
GCTTGTGCCCCAGGATGTTGCCGTCCTCCTTGAAGTCGATGCCCTTCAGCTCGATGCGGTTCACCAGGGT
GTCGCCCTCGAACTTCACCTCGGCGCGGGTCTTGTAGTTGCCGTCGTCCTTGAAGAAGATGGTGCGCTCC
TGGACGTAGCCTTCGGGCATGGCGGACTTGAAGAAGTCGTGCTGCTTCATGTGGTCGGGGTAGCGGCTGA
AGCACTGCACGCCGTAGGTCAGGGTGGTCACGAGGGTGGGCCAGGGCACGGGCAGCTTGCCGGTGGTGCA
GATGAACTTCAGGGTCAGCTTGCCGTAGGTGGCATCGCCCTCGCCCTCGCCGGACACGCTGAACTTGTGG
CCGTTTACGTCGCCGTCCAGCTCGACCAGGATGGGAACAACGCCAGTGAAAAGCTCCATGGTATATCTCC
TTCTTAAAGTTAAACAAAATTATTGCTTTTAAGTTCCCTCCAATCCTTATAGACCGTGCGATCGGTCTAT
AAGGATTATAATCTATTTTTTTACATATTACAACAAAAAATCTTGCGAAATTTAAATGATGC
Features (pLannotate 1.2.2; 11 found; start..end, strand, type, name):
     23..120     +  promoter       cat promoter: promoter of the E. coli cat gene encoding chloramphenicol acetyltransferase
    121..777     +  CDS            cat: CAT_ECOLX - Experimental evidence at protein level: Swiss-Prot protein existence level 1. This enzyme is an effector of chloramphenicol resistance in bacteria. From Escherichia coli. This protein is used as a marker in many commonly used cloning vectors, such as pACYC184.
    801..895     +  terminator     lambda t0 terminator: transcription terminator from phage lambda
   1048..1188    +  mobile_element IS1 (fragment): prokaryotic transposable element IS1
   1185..1211    +  misc_feature   bom (fragment): basis of mobility region from pBR322
   1310..1365    -  rep_origin     RSF ori (fragment): Plasmids containing the RSF 1030 origin of replication can be propagated in E. coli cells that contain additional plasmids with compatible origins.
   1453..1998    -  rep_origin     p15A ori: Plasmids containing the medium-copy-number p15A origin of replication can be propagated in E. coli cells that contain a second plasmid with the ColE1 origin.
   2110..2134    +  promoter       tet promoter (fragment): E. coli promoter for tetracycline efflux protein gene
   2155..2175    +  promoter       lac UV5 promoter (fragment): E. coli lac promoter with an "up" mutation
   2255..2926    -  CDS            (3-F)Tyr-EGFP: (3-F)Tyr-EGFP is a basic (constitutively fluorescent) green fluorescent protein published in 2004, derived from Aequorea victoria.
   2936..2958    -  RBS            RBS: efficient ribosome binding site from bacteriophage T7 gene 10 (Olins and Rangwala, 1989)
