[The description below was written by a language model from this plasmid's Addgene catalogue record and pLannotate feature annotations shown in this document.]
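Description:
pES001 (pQacA-deGFP) is a small (about 3.1 kb) bacterial reporter plasmid built on a p15A-origin, chloramphenicol-resistant backbone. It replicates in E. coli from the p15A origin, which keeps copy number low to medium and makes it compatible with a second plasmid carrying a ColE1-type origin. This is convenient when a regulator is supplied from a separate construct. Selection is through the cat gene, expressed from its own promoter and followed by a phage lambda t0 terminator. The feature table also picks up short fragments of IS1, a bom region, an RSF-type origin, and tet and lacUV5 promoters. These appear to be pACYC-style backbone remnants or partial sequence matches rather than functional modules.

The payload is deGFP (eGFP-Del6-229), a truncated eGFP variant derived from an earlier deposited plasmid. The automated annotation labels this coding sequence as an EGFP-family protein on the reverse strand. It is preceded by a strong ribosome binding site from bacteriophage T7 gene 10. According to the catalogue entry, transcription is driven by the qacA promoter, which responds to the repressor QacR. The promoter itself was not annotated by the feature-calling software but would lie upstream of the RBS. The insert was assembled through BsaI sites that were destroyed during cloning, consistent with Golden Gate-style assembly.

With QacR present, the promoter is repressed, and fluorescence rises when an effector releases QacR from its operator. The plasmid therefore reads out QacR activity. It was deposited with work on computationally redesigning the effector specificity of a transcriptional regulator, using in vitro rapid prototyping, to create a vanillin sensor.
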