Addgene plasmid #69030: pES001 (pQacA-deGFP)
Purpose: Reporter Plasmid - deGFP driven by a qacR responsive promoter
Depositing lab: Richard Murray. Depositing organization: California Institute of Technology. Publication: Engineering Transcriptional Regulator Effector Specificity Using Computational Design and In Vitro Rapid Prototyping: Developing a Vanillin Sensor. de Los Santos EL, Meyerowitz JT, Mayo SL, Murray RM. ACS Synth Biol. 2015 Aug 19. 10.1021/acssynbio.5b00090 PubMed 26262913.
Backbone
  Vector backbone: p15A Ori/cm resistant
  Backbone manufacturer: unknown
  Backbone size w/o insert (bp): 1154
  Total vector size (bp): 3072
  Vector type: Bacterial Expression
Growth in bacteria
  Bacterial resistance: Chloramphenicol, 25 μg/mL
  Growth temperature: 37°C
  Growth strain: DH5alpha
  Copy number: Low Copy
Gene/Insert
  Gene/Insert name: deGFP (alt name: eGFP-Del6-229)
  Species: Synthetic
  Insert size (bp): 1917
  Promoter: qacA
  Cloning method: Restriction Enzyme; 5′ cloning site BsaI (destroyed during cloning); 3′ cloning site BsaI (destroyed during cloning)
  Sequencing primers: 5′ GCTTATCATCGATAAGCTTCC; 3′ CGCCCGGTAGTGATCTTAT
Resource information
  A portion of this plasmid was derived from a plasmid made by: Original deGFP gene was cloned from (Addgene Plasmid #40019)
Terms and licenses: Academic/Nonprofit Terms; Industry Terms: Not Available to Industry
How to cite: pES001 (pQacA-deGFP) was a gift from Richard Murray (Addgene plasmid # 69030 ; http://n2t.net/addgene:69030 ; RRID:Addgene_69030)
