>Addgene plasmid #69030 | pES001 (pQacA-deGFP) | addgene partial sequence | sequence record 124167 | EXFP-R 5'-GTCTTGTAGTTGCCGTCGTC-3'
GGCATGGCGGACTTGAAGAAGTCGTGCTGCTTCATGTGGTCGGGGTAGCGGCTGAAGCACTGCACGCCGT
AGGTCAGGGTGGTCACGAGGGTGGGCCAGGGCACGGGCAGCTTGCCGGTGGTGCAGATGAACTTCAGGGT
CAGCTTGCCGTAGGTGGCATCGCCCTCGCCCTCGCCGGACACGCTGAACTTGTGGCCGTTTACGTCGCCG
TCCAGCTCGACCAGGATGGGAACAACGCCAGTGAAAAGCTCCATGGTATATCTCCTTCTTAAAGTTAAAC
AAAATTATTGCTTTTAAGTTCCCTCCAATCCTTATAGACCGTGCGATCGGTCTATAAGGATTATAATCTA
TTTTTTTACATATTACAACAAAAAATCTTGCGAAATTTAAATGATGCTATGGATGTGAGACCTTGATCGG
GCACGTAAGAGGTTCCAACTTTCACCATAATGAAATAAGATCACTACCGGGCGTATTTTTTGAGTTATCG
AGATTTTCAGGAGCTAAGGAAGCTAAAATGGAGAAAAAAATCACTGGATATACCACCGTTGATATATCCC
AATGGCATCGTAAAGAACATTTTGAGGCATTTCAGTCAGTTGCTCAATGTACCTATAACCAGACCGTTCA
GCTGGATATTACGGCCTTTTTAAAGACCGTAAAGAAAAATAAGCACAAGTTTTATCCGGCCTTTATTCAC
ATTCTTGCCCGCCTGATGAATGCTCATCCGGAATTTCGTATGGCAATGAAAGACGGTGAGCTGGTGATAT
G
