>Addgene plasmid #69030 | pES001 (pQacA-deGFP) | addgene partial sequence | sequence record 124168 | EXFP-internal-F 5'-ACGACGGCAACTACAAGACC-3'
GCTGGAGTACAACTACAACAGCCACAACGTCTATATCATGGCCGACAAGCAGAAGAACGGCATCAAGGTG
AACTTCAAGATCCGCCACAACATCGAGGACGGCAGCGTGCAGCTCGCCGACCACTACCAGCAGAACACCC
CCATCGGCGACGGCCCCGTGCTGCTGCCCGACAACCACTACCTGAGCACCCAGTCCGCCCTGAGCAAAGA
CCCCAACGAGAAGCGCGATCACATGGTCCTGCTGGAGTTCGTGACCGCCGCCGGGATCTAATGAAGCATC
TGGTGAATAACTCGAGCAAAGCCCGCCGAAAGGCGGGCTTTTCTGTGTCGACCGATGCCCTTGAGAGGCC
GGAAGCATAAAGTGTAAAGCCTCTCGGCGCGCCATCGGAAGCTTATCGATGATAAGCTGTCAAACATGAG
AATTACAACTTATATCGTATGGGGCTGACTTCAGGTGCTACATTTGAAGAGATAAATTGCACTGAAATCT
AGAAATATTTTATCTGATTAATAAGATGATCTTCTTGAGATCGTTTTGGTCTGCGCGTAATCTCTTGCTC
TGAAAACGAAAAAACCGCCTTGCAGGGCGGTTTTTCGAAGGTTCTCTGAGCTACCAACTCTTTGAACCGA
GGTAACTGGCTTGGAGGAGCGCAGTCACCAAAACTTGTCCT
